>Addgene plasmid #65014 | pAAV-hsyn-Jaws-KGC-GFP-ER2 | addgene full sequence | sequence record 182719 | Addgene NGS Result
ATCTTGAAGTTCACCTTGATGCCGTTCTTCTGCTTGTCGGCCATGATATAGACGTTGTGGCTGTTGTAGT
TGTACTCCAGCTTGTGCCCCAGGATGTTGCCGTCCTCCTTGAAGTCGATGCCCTTCAGCTCGATGCGGTT
CACCAGGGTGTCGCCCTCGAACTTCACCTCGGCGCGGGTCTTGTAGTTGCCGTCGTCCTTGAAGAAGATG
GTGCGCTCCTGGACGTAGCCTTCGGGCATGGCGGACTTGAAGAAGTCGTGCTGCTTCATGTGGTCGGGGT
AGCGGCTGAAGCACTGCACGCCGTAGGTCAGGGTGGTCACGAGGGTGGGCCAGGGCACGGGCAGCTTGCC
GGTGGTGCAAATGAACTTCAGGGTCAGCTTGCCGTAGGTGGCATCGCCCTCGCCCTCGCCGGACACGCTG
AACTTGTGGCCGTTTACGTCGCCGTCCAGCTCGACCAGGATGGGCACCACCCCGGTGAACAGCTCCTCGC
CCTTGCTCACTGCCCCTGCAGGTGCAACATTGATGTCTATTTGATCCAGAGGGATATACTCCCCTTCAGA
AGTAATTCTGGATTTTACTACCGGTCGATCGTCGGCTGGAGCAGCTCCTCCGGACCCGATTCCCATTCCA
CTCCCAGACACTGTGCCTTCATTGGCAGCCACCCATCTCAGCAGCAGAAAGGCGAACACGTATTTAGCCA
GGATGTCCAGTCCGGAGTATCCCCAGCTGGTCACTCCCACACTCAGCAGGGCCACTCCCTCAGAGCCCAG
AGCGAACAGGATAGGGTACCCCAGCCACAGCACCACGGTCAGAATCCTCAGAGTGCCAAAGATTTCACTG
GTCCCAGCAGCCTCAGCATCAGCTGGCCACTGCACCAGCAGCACATACAGCACGGCCACAAAGAAAGCAC
AAGAAATTCCGTAGAACACCCAGCGCAGCAGATGGGAGCTAGTGATCAGGGCAGCGGCCAGTCCTGTCAC
GCACATGCCAATGTCCATTGTGATGGCGGTGAACAGGCTGGCAATATCGGTGTCGGCCAGCAGTCCCAGA
GCCAGCAGGATCATGGGAGTGGAGAAAGTCCATGTCAGATACCGGCCCCATGGGCTCAGCACCTCCTGTC
CGGCCAGAGCGTGTCCAGGTGGCATCTGCAGGAAGCCCACAGTCAGCCCACTGGCCAGTCCAGCGTAACT
AGAAATAGACACCAGTGGCACCAGCATTGTGGCCACCCAGATCAGCTTAGCTCTAGGGGATTCCAGATCC
CTCCCCATGGCCACAAACAGCAGGATGACCACTCCGGCCAGAGCAATGTTCACCCAGATGGAGCTATTCA
GCAGGAAGTTGGACTGGATCTCCTGCAGCACGTCGCTCTGTGTGGCCTGCAGCACGGTAGTGGCTGTGGT
GCTCACGGCGGTCATGGTGGCGGATCCTCTCGACTGCGCTCTCAGGCACGACACGACTCCTCCGCTGCCC
ACCGCAGACTGAGGCAGCGCTGAGTCGCCGGCGCCGCAGCGCAGATGGTCGCGCCCGTGCCCCCCTATCT
CGCGCCTCGCGTGGTGCGGTCCGGCTGGGCCGGCGGCGGCGCGGACGCGACCAAGGTGGCCGGGAAGGGG
AGTTTGCGGGGGACCGGCGAGTGACGTCAGCGCGCCTTCAGTGCTGAGGCGGCGGTGGCGCGCGCCGCCA
GGCGGGGGCGAAGGCACTGTCCGCGGTGCTGAAGCTGGCAGTGCGCACGCGCCTCGCCGCATCCTGTTTC
CCCTCCCCCTCTCTGATAGGGGATGCGCAATTTGGGGAATGGGGGTTGGGTGCTTGTCCAGTGGGTCGGG
GTCGGTCGTCAGGTAGGCACCCCCACCCCGCCTCATCCTGGTCCTAAAACCCACTTGCACTCATACGCAG
GGCCCTCTGCAGTCTAGATTAATTAACCATTTGCTGCCGACCCCTCCCCCCAACTTCTCGGGGACTGTGG
GCGATGTGCGCTCTGCCCACTGACGGGCACCGGAGCCAATTCCCACTCCTTTCAAGACCTAGAAGGTCCA
TTAGCTGCAAAGATTCCTCTCTGTTTAAAACTTTATCCATCTTTGCAACGCGTGCGGCCGCAGGAACCCC
TAGTGATGGAGTTGGCCACTCCCTCTCTGCGCGCTCGCTCGCTCACTGAGGCCGGGCGACCAAAGGTCGC
CCGACGCCCGGGCGGCCTCAGTGAGCGAGCGAGCGCGCAGCTGCCTGCAGGACATGTGAGCAAAAGGCCA
GCAAAAGGCCAGGAACCGTAAAAAGGCCGCGTTGCTGGCGTTTTTCCATAGGCTCCGCCCCCCTGACGAG
CATCACAAAAATCGACGCTCAAGTCAGAGGTGGCGAAACCCGACAGGACTATAAAGATACCAGGCGTTTC
CCCCTGGAAGCTCCCTCGTGCGCTCTCCTGTTCCGACCCTGCCGCTTACCGGATACCTGTCCGCCTTTCT
CCCTTCGGGAAGCGTGGCGCTTTCTCATAGCTCACGCTGTAGGTATCTCAGTTCGGTGTAGGTCGTTCGC
TCCAAGCTGGGCTGTGTGCACGAACCCCCCGTTCAGCCCGACCGCTGCGCCTTATCCGGTAACTATCGTC
TTGAGTCCAACCCGGTAAGACACGACTTATCGCCACTGGCAGCAGCCACTGGTAACAGGATTAGCAGAGC
GAGGTATGTAGGCGGTGCTACAGAGTTCTTGAAGTGGTGGCCTAACTACGGCTACACTAGAAGAACAGTA
TTTGGTATCTGCGCTCTGCTGAAGCCAGTTACCTTCGGAAAAAGAGTTGGTAGCTCTTGATCCGGCAAAC
AAACCACCGCTGGTAGCGGTGGTTTTTTTGTTTGCAAGCAGCAGATTACGCGCAGAAAAAAAGGATCTCA
AGAAGATCCTTTGATCTTTTCTACGGGGTCTGACGCTCAGTGGAACGAAAACTCACGTTAAGGGATTTTG
GTCATGAGATTATCAAAAAGGATCTTCACCTAGATCCTTTTAAATTAAAAATGAAGTTTTAAATCAATCT
AAAGTATATATGAGTAAACTTGGTCTGACAGTTACCAATGCTTAATCAGTGAGGCACCTATCTCAGCGAT
CTGTCTATTTCGTTCATCCATAGTTGCCTGACTCCCCGTCGTGTAGATAACTACGATACGGGAGGGCTTA
CCATCTGGCCCCAGTGCTGCAATGATACCGCGAGACCCACGCTCACCGGCTCCAGATTTATCAGCAATAA
ACCAGCCAGCCGGAAGGGCCGAGCGCAGAAGTGGTCCTGCAACTTTATCCGCCTCCATCCAGTCTATTAA
TTGTTGCCGGGAAGCTAGAGTAAGTAGTTCGCCAGTTAATAGTTTGCGCAACGTTGTTGCCATTGCTACA
GGCATCGTGGTGTCACGCTCGTCGTTTGGTATGGCTTCATTCAGCTCCGGTTCCCAACGATCAAGGCGAG
TTACATGATCCCCCATGTTGTGCAAAAAAGCGGTTAGCTCCTTCGGTCCTCCGATCGTTGTCAGAAGTAA
GTTGGCCGCAGTGTTATCACTCATGGTTATGGCAGCACTGCATAATTCTCTTACTGTCATGCCATCCGTA
AGATGCTTTTCTGTGACTGGTGAGTACTCAACCAAGTCATTCTGAGAATAGTGTATGCGGCGACCGAGTT
GCTCTTGCCCGGCGTCAATACGGGATAATACCGCGCCACATAGCAGAACTTTAAAAGTGCTCATCATTGG
AAAACGTTCTTCGGGGCGAAAACTCTCAAGGATCTTACCGCTGTTGAGATCCAGTTCGATGTAACCCACT
CGTGCACCCAACTGATCTTCAGCATCTTTTACTTTCACCAGCGTTTCTGGGTGAGCAAAAACAGGAAGGC
AAAATGCCGCAAAAAAGGGAATAAGGGCGACACGGAAATGTTGAATACTCATACTCTTCCTTTTTCAATA
TTATTGAAGCATTTATCAGGGTTATTGTCTCATGAGCGGATACATATTTGAATGTATTTAGAAAAATAAA
CAAATAGGGGTTCCGCGCACATTTCCCCGAAAAGTGCCACCTGACGTCTAAGAAACCATTATTATCATGA
CATTAACCTATAAAAATAGGCGTATCACGAGGCCCTTTCGTCTCGCGCGTTTCGGTGATGACGGTGAAAA
CCTCTGACACATGCAGCTCCCGGAGACGGTCACAGCTTGTCTGTAAGCGGATGCCGGGAGCAGACAAGCC
CGTCAGGGCGCGTCAGCGGGTGTTGGCGGGTGTCGGGGCTGGCTTAACTATGCGGCATCAGAGCAGATTG
TACTGAGAGTGCACCATAAAATTGTAAACGTTAATATTTTGTTAAAATTCGCGTTAAATTTTTGTTAAAT
CAGCTCATTTTTTAACCAATAGACCGAAATCGGCAAAATCCCTTATAAATCAAAAGAATAGCCCGAGATA
GAGT
[37 nt withheld, positions 4415-4451]
AAAGAACGTGGACTCCAACGTCAAAGG
[141 nt withheld, positions 4479-4619]
G
[46 nt withheld, positions 4621-4666]
A
[95 nt withheld, positions 4668-4762]
TATGCGGTGTGAAATACCGCACAGATGCGTAAGGAGAAAATACCGCATCAGGCGCCCCTGCAGGCAGCTG
CGCGCTCGCTCGCTCACTGAGGCCGCCCGGGCAAAGCCCGGGCGTCGGGCGACCTTTGGTCGCCCGGCCT
CAGTGAGCGAGCGAGCGCGCAGAGAGGGAGTGGCCAACTCCATCACTAGGGGTTCCTGCGGCCGCTCGGT
CCGCACGTGGTTACCTACAAAATCAGCTCGAGAAGGACAGGGAAGGGAGCAGTGGTTCACGCCTGTAATC
CCAGCAATTTGGGAGGCCAAGGTGGGTAGATCACCTGAGATTAGGAGTTGGAGACCAGCCTGGCCAATAT
GGTGAAACCCCGTCTCTACCAAAAAAACAAAAATTAGCTGAGCCTGGTCATGCATGCCTGGAATCCCAAC
AACTCGGGAGGCTGAGGCAGGAGAATCGCTTGAACCCAGGAGGCGGAGATTGCAGTGAGCCAAGATTGTG
CCACTGCACTCCAGCTTGGTTCCCAATAGACCCCGCAGGCCCTACAGGTTGTCTTCCCAACTTGCCCCTT
GCTCCATACCACCCCCCTCCACCCCATAATATTATAGAAGGACACCTAGTCAGACAAAATGATGCAACTT
AATTTTATTAGGACAAGGCTGGTGGGCACTGGAGTGGCAACTTCCAGGGCCAGGAGAGGCACTGGGGAGG
GGTCACAGGGATGCCACCCGTCTCGAGCCGGTATCGATGCGGGGAGGCGGCCCAAAGGGAGATCCGACTC
GTCTGAGGGCGAAGGCGAAGACGCGGAAGAGGCCGCAGAGCCGGCAGCAGGCCGCGGGAAGGAAGGTCCG
CTGGATTGAGGGCCGAAGGGACGTAGCAGAAGGACGTCCCGCGCAGAATCCAGGTGGCAACATAGGCGAG
CAGCCAAGGAAAGGACGATGATTTCCCCGACAACACCACGGAATTGTCAGTGCCCAACAGCCGAGCCCCT
GTCCAGCAGCGGGCAAGGCAGGCGGCGATGAGTTCCGCCGTGGCAATAGGGAGGGGGAAAGCGAAAGTCC
CGGAAAGGAGCTGACAGGTGGTGGCAATGCCCCAACCAGTGGGGGTTGCGTCAGCAAACACAGTGCACAC
CACGCCACGTTGCCTGACAACGGGCCACAACTCCTCATAAAGAGACAGCAACCAGGATTTATACAAGGAG
GAGAAAATGAAAGCCATACGGGAAGCAATAGCATGATACAAAGGCATTAAAGCAGCGTATCCACATAGCG
TAAAAGGAGCAACATAGTTAAGAATACCAGTCAATCTTTCACAAATTTTGTAATCCAGAGGTTGATTATC
GATAAGCTTTGTACGGAATTCTTACACTTCATTCTCGTAGCAGAACTTGTACAGCTCGTCCATGCCGAGA
GTGATCCCGGCGGCGGTCACGAACTCCAGCAGGACCATGTGATCGCGCTTCTCGTTGGGGTCTTTGCTCA
GGGCGGACTGGGTGCTCAGGTAGTGGTTGTCGGGCAGCAGCACGGGGCCGTCGCCGATGGGGGTGTTCTG
CTGGTAGTGGTCGGCGAGCTGCACGCTGCCGTCCTCGATGTTGTGGCGG
Features (pLannotate 1.2.2; 17 found; start..end, strand, type, name):
    588..1415    -  CDS            hop: BACH_HALHS - Experimental evidence at protein level: Swiss-Prot protein existence level 1. Light-driven anion pump. From Halobacterium halobium (strain shark).
   1434..1881    -  promoter       hSyn promoter: human synapsin I promoter; confers neuron-specific expression (Kügler et al., 2003)
   1925..1978    -  promoter       EF-1α core promoter (fragment): core promoter for human elongation factor EF-1α
   2004..2070    -  CDS            small t antigen (fragment): SV40 (simian virus 40) small t antigen
   2127..2154    -  repeat_region  AAV2 ITR (fragment): inverted terminal repeat of adeno-associated virus serotype 2 inverted
   2183..2210    -  repeat_region  AAV2 ITR (fragment): inverted terminal repeat of adeno-associated virus serotype 2 inverted
   2283..2871    -  rep_origin     ori: high-copy-number ColE1/pMB1/pBR322/pUC origin of replication
   3042..3902    -  CDS            AmpR: β-lactamase; bla; confers resistance to ampicillin, carbenicillin, and related antibiotics
   3903..4007    -  promoter       AmpR promoter: bla
   4102..4137    +  CDS            rop (fragment): Rop protein, which maintains plasmids at low copy number; rop
   4239..4288    +  misc_feature   bom (fragment): basis of mobility region from pBR322
   4289..4744    -  rep_origin     f1 ori (sequence partly withheld): f1 bacteriophage origin of replication; arrow indicates direction of (+) strand synthesis
   4763..4814    +  misc_feature   bom (fragment): basis of mobility region from pBR322
   4819..4959    -  repeat_region  AAV2 ITR: inverted terminal repeat of adeno-associated virus serotype 2 inverted
   5005..5481    -  polyA_signal   hGH poly(A) signal: human growth hormone polyadenylation signal
   5501..6089    -  misc_feature   WPRE: woodchuck hepatitis virus posttranscriptional regulatory element
   6138..500     -  CDS            EGFP (across the origin): EGFP is a basic (constitutively fluorescent) green fluorescent protein published in 1996, derived from Aequorea victoria. It is reported to be a rapidly-maturing weak dimer with moderate acid sensitivity.
