[The description below was written by a language model from this plasmid's Addgene catalogue record and pLannotate feature annotations shown in this document.]
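Description:
pAAV-hsyn-Jaws-KGC-GFP-ER2 is a 6.35 kb AAV transfer plasmid built on a pAAV backbone for neuron-targeted expression of the red-shifted optogenetic silencer Jaws. It is maintained in E. coli through a ColE1/pUC-type origin with β-lactamase (ampicillin/carbenicillin) selection, and it also carries an f1 phage origin. The catalogue lists it as low copy and warns that the backbone is highly prone to recombination, a common problem with ITR-containing plasmids. In line with this, the annotation finds one intact AAV2 ITR downstream of the cassette, while the upstream repeat is detected only as short fragments. Small fragment matches to an EF-1α core promoter, SV40 small t antigen, rop and bom appear to be backbone remnants rather than functional parts.

The payload between the ITRs is a single expression cassette driven by the human synapsin I promoter, which restricts expression to neurons. The roughly 1.65 kb insert, cloned between BamHI and EcoRI, encodes Jaws, a light-driven anion (chloride) pump of the halorhodopsin family from the archaeal "Shark" strain, carrying the K200R and W214F substitutions. It is fused at its C terminus to KGC, EGFP and ER2. KGC and ER2 are short trafficking and ER-export motifs that improve delivery of the opsin to the plasma membrane, while EGFP allows expressing cells to be visualised. A WPRE follows the coding sequence to boost transcript stability and expression, and the human growth hormone polyadenylation signal terminates the message.

Packaged into recombinant AAV, the construct is used for optical inhibition of neuronal activity with red light, including noninvasive silencing as described in the associated publication.
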