Addgene plasmid #65014: pAAV-hsyn-Jaws-KGC-GFP-ER2
Purpose: AAV-mediated expression of Jaws under the human synapsin promoter
Depositing lab: Edward Boyden. Depositing organization: Massachusetts Institute of Technology. Publication: Noninvasive optical inhibition with a red-shifted microbial rhodopsin. Chuong AS, Miri ML, Busskamp V, Matthews GA, Acker LC, Sorensen AT, Young A, Klapoetke NC, Henninger MA, Kodandaramaiah SB, Ogawa M, Ramanlal SB, Bandler RC, Allen BD, Forest CR, Chow BY, Han X, Lin Y, Tye KM, Roska B, Cardin JA, Boyden ES. Nat Neurosci. 2014 Aug;17(8):1123-9. doi: 10.1038/nn.3752. Epub 2014 Jul 6. PubMed 24997763.
Backbone
  Vector backbone: pAAV
  Backbone size w/o insert (bp): 4695
  Total vector size (bp): 6351
  Vector type: Mammalian Expression, AAV
Growth in bacteria
  Bacterial resistance: Ampicillin, 100 μg/mL
  Growth temperature: 30°C
  Growth strain: NEB Stable
  Growth instructions: Please note that this backbone is highly recombination prone and should be amplified in a rec- strain like Sure2 or Stbl3, and grown at 30 C using carbenicillin rather than ampicillin.
  Copy number: Low Copy
Gene/Insert
  Gene/Insert name: Jaws-KGC-GFP-ER2 (alt name: Jaws)
  Species: Haloarcula salinarum (strain Shark)
  Insert size (bp): 1650
  Mutation: K200R W214F
  GenBank ID: KM000926.1
  Promoter: human synapsin
  Tag / fusion protein: KGC (C terminal on insert); GFP (C terminal on insert); ER2 (C terminal on insert)
  Cloning method: Restriction Enzyme; 5′ cloning site BamHI (not destroyed); 3′ cloning site EcoRI (not destroyed)
  Sequencing primers: 5′ GCG AGG CGC GAG ATA G; 3′ CAA GGA GGA GAA AAT GAA AGC C
Terms and licenses: Academic/Nonprofit Terms; Industry Terms: Not Available to Industry
How to cite: pAAV-hsyn-Jaws-KGC-GFP-ER2 was a gift from Edward Boyden (Addgene plasmid # 65014 ; http://n2t.net/addgene:65014 ; RRID:Addgene_65014) For viral preps, please replace (Addgene plasmid # 65014) in the above sentence with: (Addgene viral prep # 65014-AAV5), (Addgene viral prep # 65014-AAV8), or (Addgene viral prep # 65014-AAVrg)
