>Addgene plasmid #65014 | pAAV-hsyn-Jaws-KGC-GFP-ER2 | addgene partial sequence | sequence record 115144 | Futet-R 5'-CAAAGGCATTAAAGCAGCGT-3'
AAGGAGCAACATAGTTAAGAATACCAGTCAATCTTTCACAAATTTTGTAATCCAGAGGTTGATTATCGAT
AAGCTTTGTACGGAATTCTTACACTTCATTCTCGTAGCAGAACTTGTACAGCTCGTCCATGCCGAGAGTG
ATCCCGGCGGCGGTCACGAACTCCAGCAGGACCATGTGATCGCGCTTCTCGTTGGGGTCTTTGCTCAGGG
CGGACTGGGTGCTCAGGTAGTGGTTGTCGGGCAGCAGCACGGGGCCGTCGCCGATGGGGGTGTTCTGCTG
GTAGTGGTCGGCGAGCTGCACGCTGCCGTCCTCGATGTTGTGGCGGATCTTGAAGTTCACCTTGATGCCG
TTCTTCTGCTTGTCGGCCATGATATAGACGTTGTGGCTGTTGTAGTTGTACTCCAGCTTGTGCCCCAGGA
TGTTGCCGTCCTCCTTGAAGTCGATGCCCTTCAGCTCGATGCGGTTCACCAGGGTGTCGCCCTCGAACTT
CACCTCGGCGCGGGTCTTGTAGTTGCCGTCGTCCTTGAAGAAGATGGTGCGCTCCTGGACGTAGCCTTCG
GGCATGGCGGACTTGAAGAAGTCGTGCTGCTTCATGTGGTCGGGGTAGCGGCTGAAGCACTGCACGCCGT
AGGTCAGGGTGGTCACGAGGGTGGGCCAGGGCACGGGCAGCTTGCCGGTGGTGCAAATGAACTTCAGGGT
CAGCTTGCCGTAGGTGGCATCGCCCTCGCCCTCGCCGGACACGCTGAACTTGTGGCCGTTTACGTCGCCG
TCCAGCTCGACCAGGATGGGCACCACCCCGGTGAACAGCTCCTCGCCCTTGCTCACTGCCCCTGCAGGTG
CAACATTGATGTCTATTTGATCCAGAGGGATATACTCCCCTTCAGAAGTAATTCTGGATTTTACTACCGG
TCGATCGTCGGCTGGA
