>Addgene plasmid #65014 | pAAV-hsyn-Jaws-KGC-GFP-ER2 | addgene partial sequence | sequence record 115145 | pMH4-5 5'-gactcagcgctgcctcagtctg-3'
TGTCGTGCCTGAGAGCGCAGTCGAGAGGATCCGCCACCATGACCGCCGTGAGCACCACAGCCACTACCGT
GCTGCAGGCCACACAGAGCGACGTGCTGCAGGAGATCCAGTCCAACTTCCTGCTGAATAGCTCCATCTGG
GTGAACATTGCTCTGGCCGGAGTGGTCATCCTGCTGTTTGTGGCCATGGGGAGGGATCTGGAATCCCCTA
GAGCTAAGCTGATCTGGGTGGCCACAATGCTGGTGCCACTGGTGTCTATTTCTAGTTACGCTGGACTGGC
CAGTGGGCTGACTGTGGGCTTCCTGCAGATGCCACCTGGACACGCTCTGGCCGGACAGGAGGTGCTGAGC
CCATGGGGCCGGTATCTGACATGGACTTTCTCCACTCCCATGATCCTGCTGGCTCTGGGACTGCTGGCCG
ACACCGATATTGCCAGCCTGTTCACCGCCATCACAATGGACATTGGCATGTGCGTGACAGGACTGGCCGC
TGCCCTGATCACTAGCTCCCATCTGCTGCGCTGGGTGTTCTACGGAATTTCTTGTGCTTTCTTTGTGGCC
GTGCTGTATGTGCTGCTGGTGCAGTGGCCAGCTGATGCTGAGGCTGCTGGGACCAGTGAAATCTTTGGCA
CTCTGAGGATTCTGACCGTGGTGCTGTGGCTGGGGTACCCTATCCTGTTCGCTCTGGGCTCTGAGGGAGT
GGCCCTGCTGAGTGTGGGAGTGACCAGCTGGGGATACTCCGGACTGGACATCCTGGCTAAATACGTGTTC
GCCTTTCTGCTGCTGAGATGGGTGGCTGCCAATGAAGGCACAGTGTCTGGGAGTGGAATGGGAATCGGGT
CCGGAGGAGCTGCTCCAGCCGACGATCGACCGGTAGTAAAATCCAGAATTACTTCTGAAGGGGAGTATAT
CCCTCTGGATCAAATAGACATCAATGTTGCACCTGCAGGGGCAGTGAGCAAGGGCGAGGAGCTGTTCACC
GGGGTGGTGCCCATCCTGGTCGAGCTGGACGGCGACGTAAACGGCCACAAGTTCA
